>Addgene plasmid #71568 | pJK357 | depositor full sequence | sequence record 130930 | pJK357 sequence 5108 bps
TGGCGAATGGG
[124 nt withheld, positions 12-135]
C
[91 nt withheld, positions 137-227]
A
[49 nt withheld, positions 229-277]
CCTTTGACGTTGGAGTCCACGTTCTTT
[37 nt withheld, positions 305-341]
ACCCTATCTCGGTCTATTCTTTTGATTTATAAGGGATTTTGCCGATTTCGGCCTATTGGTTAAAAAATGA
GCTGATTTAACAAAAATTTAACGCGAATTTTAACAAAATATTAACGTTTACAATTTCAGGTGGCACTTTT
CGGGGAAATGTGCGCGGAACCCCTATTTGTTTATTTTTCTAAATACATTCAAATATGTATCCGCTCATGA
GACAATAACCCTGATAAATGCTTCAATAATATTGAAAAAGGAAGAGTATGAGTATTCAACATTTCCGTGT
CGCCCTTATTCCCTTTTTTGCGGCATTTTGCCTTCCTGTTTTTGCTCACCCAGAAACGCTGGTGAAAGTA
AAAGATGCTGAAGATCAGTTGGGTGCACGAGTGGGTTACATCGAACTGGATCTCAACAGCGGTAAGATCC
TTGAGAGTTTTCGCCCCGAAGAACGTTTTCCAATGATGAGCACTTTTAAAGTTCTGCTATGTGGCGCGGT
ATTATCCCGTATTGACGCCGGGCAAGAGCAACTCGGTCGCCGCATACACTATTCTCAGAATGACTTGGTT
GAGTACTCACCAGTCACAGAAAAGCATCTTACGGATGGCATGACAGTAAGAGAATTATGCAGTGCTGCCA
TAACCATGAGTGATAACACTGCGGCCAACTTACTTCTGACAACGATCGGAGGACCGAAGGAGCTAACCGC
TTTTTTGCACAACATGGGGGATCATGTAACTCGCCTTGATCGTTGGGAACCGGAGCTGAATGAAGCCATA
CCAAACGACGAGCGTGACACCACGATGCCTGCAGCAATGGCAACAACGTTGCGCAAACTATTAACTGGCG
AACTACTTACTCTAGCTTCCCGGCAACAATTAATAGACTGGATGGAGGCGGATAAAGTTGCAGGACCACT
TCTGCGCTCGGCCCTTCCGGCTGGCTGGTTTATTGCTGATAAATCTGGAGCCGGTGAGCGTGGGTCTCGC
GGTATCATTGCAGCACTGGGGCCAGATGGTAAGCCCTCCCGTATCGTAGTTATCTACACGACGGGGAGTC
AGGCAACTATGGATGAACGAAATAGACAGATCGCTGAGATAGGTGCCTCACTGATTAAGCATTGGTAACT
GTCAGACCAAGTTTACTCATATATACTTTAGATTGATTTAAAACTTCATTTTTAATTTAAAAGGATCTAG
GTGAAGATCCTTTTTGATAATCTCATGACCAAAATCCCTTAACGTGAGTTTTCGTTCCACTGAGCGTCAG
ACCCCGTAGAAAAGATCAAAGGATCTTCTTGAGATCCTTTTTTTCTGCGCGTAATCTGCTGCTTGCAAAC
AAAAAAACCACCGCTACCAGCGGTGGTTTGTTTGCCGGATCAAGAGCTACCAACTCTTTTTCCGAAGGTA
ACTGGCTTCAGCAGAGCGCAGATACCAAATACTGTCCTTCTAGTGTAGCCGTAGTTAGGCCACCACTTCA
AGAACTCTGTAGCACCGCCTACATACCTCGCTCTGCTAATCCTGTTACCAGTGGCTGCTGCCAGTGGCGA
TAAGTCGTGTCTTACCGGGTTGGACTCAAGACGATAGTTACCGGATAAGGCGCAGCGGTCGGGCTGAACG
GGGGGTTCGTGCACACAGCCCAGCTTGGAGCGAACGACCTACACCGAACTGAGATACCTACAGCGTGAGC
TATGAGAAAGCGCCACGCTTCCCGAAGGGAGAAAGGCGGACAGGTATCCGGTAAGCGGCAGGGTCGGAAC
AGGAGAGCGCACGAGGGAGCTTCCAGGGGGAAACGCCTGGTATCTTTATAGTCCTGTCGGGTTTCGCCAC
CTCTGACTTGAGCGTCGATTTTTGTGATGCTCGTCAGGGGGGCGGAGCCTATGGAAAAACGCCAGCAACG
CGGCCTTTTTACGGTTCCTGGCCTTTTGCTGGCCTTTTGCTCACATGTTCTTTCCTGCGTTATCCCCTGA
TTCTGTGGATAACCGTATTACCGCCTTTGAGTGAGCTGATACCGCTCGCCGCAGCCGAACGACCGAGCGC
AGCGAGTCAGTGAGCGAGGAAGCGGAAGAGCGCCTGATGCGGTATTTTCTCCTTACGCATCTGTGCGGTA
TTTCACACCGCATATATGGTGCACTCTCAGTACAATCTGCTCTGATGCCGCATAGTTAAGCCAGTATACA
CTCCGCTATCGCTACGTGACTGGGTCATGGCTGCGCCCCGACACCCGCCAACACCCGCTGACGCGCCCTG
ACGGGCTTGTCTGCTCCCGGCATCCGCTTACAGACAAGCTGTGACCGTCTCCGGGAGCTGCATGTGTCAG
AGGTTTTCACCGTCATCACCGAAACGCGCGAGGCAGCTGCGGTAAAGCTCATCAGCGTGGTCGTGAAGCG
ATTCACAGATGTCTGCCTGTTCATCCGCGTCCAGCTCGTTGAGTTTCTCCAGAAGCGTTAATGTCTGGCT
TCTGATAAAGCGGGCCATGTTAAGGGCGGTTTTTTCCTGTTTGGTCACTGATGCCTCCGTGTAAGGGGGA
TTTCTGTTCATGGGGGTAATGATACCGATGAAACGAGAGAGGATGCTCACGATACGGGTTACTGATGATG
AACATGCCCGGTTACTGGAACGTTGTGAGGGTAAACAACTGGCGGTATGGATGCGGCGGGACCAGAGAAA
AATCACTCAGGGTCAATGCCAGCGCTTCGTTAATACAGATGTAGGTGTTCCACAGGGTAGCCAGCAGCAT
CCTGCGATGCAGATCCGGAACATAATGGTGCAGGGCGCTGACTTCCGCGTTTCCAGACTTTACGAAACAC
GGAAACCGAAGACCATTCATGTTGTTGCTCAGGTCGCAGACGTTTTGCAGCAGCAGTCGCTTCACGTTCG
CTCGCGTATCGGTGATTCATTCTGCTAACCAGTAAGGCAACCCCGCCAGCCTAGCCGGGTCCTCAACGAC
AGGAGCACGATCATGCGCACCCGTGGCCAGGACCCAACGCTGCCCGAGATCTCGATCCCGCGAAATTAAT
ACGACTCACTATAGGGAGACCACAACGGTTTCCCTCTAGAAATAATTTTGTTTAACTTTAAGAAGGAGAT
ATACATATGACAGAGCGCATTCGGAACGTCGCGCTGCGCAGTAAAGTATGTCCGGCAGAAACCGCATCCG
AGTTGATCAAGCACGGAGACGTGGTGGGGACCAGCGGTTTTACCGGGGCAGGTTACCCCAAGGAAGTACC
CAAGGCGCTGGCCCAGCGGATGGAAGCTGCGCATGATCGGGGCGAAAAATACCAGATCAGCCTGATTACG
GGCGCATCCACGGGCCCTCAGCTGGATGGTGAGCTGGCCAAGGCCAACGGGGTGTATTTCCGCTCGCCAT
TCAATACGGATGCCACCATGCGCAACCGTATTAATGCGGGTGAAACGGAATATTTTGATAACCATCTGGG
GCAGGTGGCTGGCCGTGCCGTGCAGGGCAATTACGGCAAGTTCAATATTGCGCTGGTGGAAGCCACAGCC
ATTACGGAAGATGGCGGCATTGTGCCCACATCTTCTGTCGGCAATTCCCAGACATTCCTCAATCTGGCCG
AAAAGGTCATTATCGAGGTAAATGAATGGCAGAATCCGATGCTGGAAGGCATCCATGATATCTGGGATGG
CAACGTAAGTGGCGTGCCTACGCGTGATATTGTGCCGATTGTACGGGCAGATCAGCGCGTGGGTGGCCCG
GTTTTACGGGTGAACCCGGACAAGATTGCTGCCATTGTACGCACGAATGACCGGGACAGAAATGCCCCGT
TTGCCGCGCCGGATGAAACAGCAAAAGCTATTGCGGGCTATTTGCTTGATTTCTTTGGGCATGAAGTCAA
ACAGAACCGTTTGCCGCCCTCACTTCTGCCGCTCCAGTCTGGTGTGGGCAATGTGGCCAACGCCGTGCTG
GAAGGGCTGAAGGAAGGCCCATTTGAAAATCTGGTGGGCTATAGTGAGGTGATTCAGGATGGCATGTTGG
CCATGCTGGATTCTGGCCGTATGCGTATTGCCTCTGCCTCGTCTTTCTCGCTGAGCCCGGAAGCTGCGGA
AGAAATCAATAACCGGATGGATTTCTTCCGCAGCAAGATCATTCTGCGCCAGCAGGATGTCAGCAACAGC
CCCGGCATTATCCGCCGTTTAGGCTGCATTGCCATGAACGGCATGATTGAGGCGGATATTTACGGAAACG
TGAATTCTACCCGCGTGATGGGTTCCAAAATGATGAATGGTATTGGGGGATCGGGTGATTTTGCCCGGAG
TTCCTACCTGTCCATCTTCCTGTCTCCCTCCACAGCCAAAGGTGGCAAGATTTCAGCCATTGTGCCGATG
GCTGCGCATGTGGACCACATCATGCAGGATGCGCAGATTTTTGTAACCGAGCAGGGGCTGGCGGATCTGC
GTGGGCTTTCACCGGTGCAACGTGCGCGTGAAATTATTTCCAAATGTGCGCATCCGGATTACCGGCCGAT
GTTGCAGGATTATTTTGATCGTGCGCTTAAAAATTCCTTTGGTAAGCACACACCGCATCTGCTGACGGAA
GCTCTGTCTTGGCATCAGCGGTTTATTGATACGGGCACCATGCTCCCATCATAACTCGAGCACCACCACC
ACCACCACTGAGATCCGGCTGCTAACAAAGCCCGAAAGGAAGCTGAGTTGGCTGCTGCCACCGCTGAGCA
ATAACTAGCATAACCCCTTGGGGCCTCTAAACGGGTCTTGAGGGGTTTTTTGCTGAAAGGAGGAACTATA
TCCGGAT
Features (pLannotate 1.2.2; 13 found; start..end, strand, type, name):
     12..467     +  rep_origin     f1 ori (sequence partly withheld): f1 bacteriophage origin of replication; arrow indicates direction of (+) strand synthesis
    494..598     +  promoter       AmpR promoter: bla
    599..1459    +  CDS            AmpR: β-lactamase; bla; confers resistance to ampicillin, carbenicillin, and related antibiotics
   1630..2218    +  rep_origin     ori: high-copy-number ColE1/pMB1/pBR322/pUC origin of replication
   2404..2546    -  misc_feature   bom: basis of mobility region from pBR322
   2648..2839    -  CDS            rop: Rop protein, which maintains plasmids at low copy number; rop
   2856..3236    +  CDS            YPB1_ECOLX: Protein predicted: Swiss-Prot protein existence level 4. From Escherichia coli.
   3348..3366    +  promoter       T7 promoter: promoter for bacteriophage T7 RNA polymerase
   3398..3420    +  RBS            RBS: efficient ribosome binding site from bacteriophage T7 gene 10 (Olins and Rangwala, 1989)
   3428..4942    +  CDS            SCACT_ACEAC: Experimental evidence at protein level: Swiss-Prot protein existence level 1. Utilizes succinyl-CoA to convert toxic acetate to acetyl-CoA and succinate. Required for growth on acetic acid and for resistance to high levels of acetic acid. Has also low activity with acetoacetate as substrate. From Acetobacter aceti.
   4952..4969    +  CDS            9xHis (fragment): 9xHis affinity tag
   4979..5028    +  CDS            SET1 (fragment): solubility-enhancement tag derived from T7 phage gene 10B
   5036..5083    +  terminator     T7 terminator: transcription terminator for bacteriophage T7 RNA polymerase
