[The description below was written by a language model from this plasmid's Addgene catalogue record and pLannotate feature annotations shown in this document.]
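Description:
pJK357 is a bacterial expression plasmid built on the pET23a backbone that produces succinyl-CoA:acetate CoA-transferase (AarC) from the acetic acid bacterium Acetobacter aceti strain 1023. The 5,108 bp plasmid is maintained in E. coli through a ColE1/pMB1-type origin and selected with ampicillin via the bla β-lactamase gene and its native promoter. The catalogue lists it as high copy, although the annotation also detects a rop coding sequence and the pBR322 bom region, elements usually associated with copy-number restraint and mobilisation. An f1 phage origin is present as well, which would allow single-stranded DNA production with helper phage.

The aarC open reading frame was inserted between the NdeI and XhoI sites, both of which were retained. It sits downstream of the T7 promoter and the efficient T7 gene 10 ribosome binding site, and is followed by the T7 terminator, so expression depends on a host that supplies T7 RNA polymerase. The feature table marks a short histidine-tag segment, consistent with the vector's six-histidine tag, just after the coding sequence. However, the record lists no tag and does not say whether the insert keeps its own stop codon, so it is unclear whether the protein carries a C-terminal His tag. The small "SET1" fragment annotated before the terminator is most likely a match to residual T7 gene 10 vector sequence rather than a functional solubility tag.

AarC uses succinyl-CoA to convert acetate into acetyl-CoA and succinate, an activity needed for growth on acetic acid and resistance to it. The plasmid is intended for recombinant production of the enzyme. The depositor notes that yields are much higher when E. coli GroEL/GroES chaperones are co-produced.
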