Addgene plasmid #71568: pJK357
Purpose: Produces Acetobacter aceti 1023 succinyl-CoA:acetate CoA-transferase (AarC)
Depositing lab: T. J. Kappock. Depositing organization: Purdue University. Publication: A specialized citric acid cycle requiring succinyl-coenzyme A (CoA):acetate CoA-transferase (AarC) confers acetic acid resistance on the acidophile Acetobacter aceti. Mullins EA, Francois JA, Kappock TJ. J Bacteriol. 2008 Jul;190(14):4933-40. doi: 10.1128/JB.00405-08. Epub 2008 May 23. PubMed 18502856.
Backbone
  Vector backbone: pET23a
  Backbone size w/o insert (bp): 3666
  Total vector size (bp): 5108
  Vector type: Bacterial Expression
Growth in bacteria
  Bacterial resistance: Ampicillin, 100 μg/mL
  Growth temperature: 37°C
  Growth strain: DH5alpha
  Copy number: High Copy
Gene/Insert
  Gene/Insert name: succinyl-CoA:acetate CoA-transferase (alt names: aarC; AZ09_02565)
  Species: Acetobacter aceti 1023
  GenBank ID: KDE21007.1 ACD85596.1
  Promoter: T7
  Cloning method: Restriction Enzyme; 5′ cloning site NdeI (not destroyed); 3′ cloning site XhoI (not destroyed)
  Sequencing primers: 5′ T7 promoter; 3′ T7 terminator
Terms and licenses: Academic/Nonprofit Terms; Industry Terms: Not Available to Industry
Depositor comments: Much higher protein production is achieved by co-production with E. coli GroEL/GroES. See Mullins EA & Kappock TJ (2012) Biochemistry 51:8422-34. doi: 10.1021/bi300957f
How to cite: pJK357 was a gift from T. J. Kappock (Addgene plasmid # 71568 ; http://n2t.net/addgene:71568 ; RRID:Addgene_71568)
