>Addgene plasmid #71568 | pJK357 | addgene partial sequence | sequence record 134482 | T7 5'-TAATACGACTCACTATAGGG-3'
AATAATTTTGTTTAACTTTAAGAAGGAGATATACATATGACAGAGCGCATTCGGAACGTCGCGCTGCGCA
GTAAAGTATGTCCGGCAGAAACCGCATCCGAGTTGATCAAGCACGGAGACGTGGTGGGGACCAGCGGTTT
TACCGGGGCAGGTTACCCCAAGGAAGTACCCAAGGCGCTGGCCCAGCGGATGGAAGCTGCGCATGATCGG
GGCGAAAAATACCAGATCAGCCTGATTACGGGCGCATCCACGGGCCCTCAGCTGGATGGTGAGCTGGCCA
AGGCCAACGGGGTGTATTTCCGCTCGCCATTCAATACGGATGCCACCATGCGCAACCGTATTAATGCGGG
TGAAACGGAATATTTTGATAACCATCTGGGGCAGGTGGCTGGCCGTGCCGTGCAGGGCAATTACGGCAAG
TTCAATATTGCGCTGGTGGAAGCCACAGCCATTACGGAAGATGGCGGCATTGTGCCCACATCTTCTGTCG
GCAATTCCCAGACATTCCTCAATCTGGCCGAAAAGGTCATTATCGAGGTAAATGAATGGCAGAATCCGAT
GCTGGAAGGCATCCATGATATCTGGGATGGCAACGTAAGTGGCGTGCCTACGCGTGATATTGTGCCGATT
GTACGGGCAGATCAGCGCGTGGGTGGCCCGGTTTTACGGGTGAACCCGGACAAGATTGCTGCCATTGTAC
GCACGAATGACCGGGACAGAAATGCCCCGTTTGCCGCGCCGGATGAAACAGCAAAAGCTATTGCGGGCTA
TTTGCTTGATTTCTTTGGGCATGAAGTCAAACAGAACCGTTTGCCGCCCTCACTTCTGCCGCTCCAGTCT
GGTGTGGGCAATGTGGCCAACGCCGTGCTGGAAGGGCTGAAGGAAGGCCCATTTGAAAATCTGGTGGGCT
ATAGTGAGGTGATTCAGGATGGCATGTTGGCCATGCTGGATTCTGGCCG
