>Addgene plasmid #71568 | pJK357 | addgene partial sequence | sequence record 134483 | T7term 5'-GCTAGTTATTGCTCAGCGG-3'
TTGTTAGCAGCCGGATCTCAGTGGTGGTGGTGGTGGTGCTCGAGTTATGATGGGAGCATGGTGCCCGTAT
CAATAAACCGCTGATGCCAAGACAGAGCTTCCGTCAGCAGATGCGGTGTGTGCTTACCAAAGGAATTTTT
AAGCGCACGATCAAAATAATCCTGCAACATCGGCCGGTAATCCGGATGCGCACATTTGGAAATAATTTCA
CGCGCACGTTGCACCGGTGAAAGCCCACGCAGATCCGCCAGCCCCTGCTC
